Addgene plasmid #54635: mRFP1-N1
Purpose: (Empty Backbone) Localization: N1 Cloning Vector, Excitation: 584, Emission: 607
Depositing lab: Robert Campbell & Michael Davidson & Roger Tsien. Depositing organization: Florida State University, Tallahassee. Publication: A monomeric red fluorescent protein. Campbell RE, Tour O, Palmer AE, Steinbach PA, Baird GS, Zacharias DA, Tsien RY. Proc Natl Acad Sci U S A. 2002 Jun 11;99(12):7877-82. 10.1073/pnas.082243699 PubMed 12060735.
Backbone
  Vector backbone: mRFP1-N1
  Backbone size (bp): 4750
  Vector type: Mammalian Expression
  Selectable markers: Neomycin (select with G418)
  Tag / fusion protein: mRFP1 (C terminal on backbone)
Growth in bacteria
  Bacterial resistance: Kanamycin, 50 μg/mL
  Growth temperature: 37°C
  Growth strain: DH5alpha
  Copy number: High Copy
Gene/Insert
  Gene/Insert name: None
  Tag / fusion protein: mRFP1 (C terminal on backbone)
Resource information
  A portion of this plasmid was derived from a plasmid made by: R.E. Campbell and R.Y. Tsien; PMID 12060735
Terms and licenses: Academic/Nonprofit Terms; Industry Terms: Not Available to Industry
Depositor comments: . Excitation = 584; Emission = 607
How to cite: mRFP1-N1 was a gift from Robert Campbell & Michael Davidson & Roger Tsien (Addgene plasmid # 54635 ; http://n2t.net/addgene:54635 ; RRID:Addgene_54635)
