[The description below was written by a language model from this plasmid's Addgene catalogue record and pLannotate feature annotations shown in this document.]
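Description:
mRFP1-N1 is an empty mammalian expression backbone of the "N1" cloning-vector layout, designed for fusing a protein of interest to the N-terminus of the monomeric red fluorescent protein mRFP1, so that the fluorophore ends up as a C-terminal tag. The catalogue lists the backbone at about 4.75 kb, while the sequenced record annotated here is 4,691 nt. No insert is present. The plasmid is maintained in E. coli at high copy from a ColE1/pUC-type origin and also carries an f1 bacteriophage origin, which can support single-stranded DNA production.

The expression cassette consists of the human CMV immediate-early enhancer and promoter, followed by a multiple cloning site, the mammalian codon-optimized mRFP1 coding sequence (a monomeric derivative of DsRed), and an SV40 polyadenylation signal. A gene cloned in frame into the MCS, without a stop codon, is therefore expressed as a red fluorescent fusion. Transfected without an insert, the vector would be expected to produce mRFP1 alone. The record gives excitation and emission maxima of 584 and 607 nm.

Selection relies on a single dual-purpose Tn5 NeoR/KanR gene. It is preceded by a bacterial bla (AmpR) promoter, giving kanamycin resistance in bacteria, and by the SV40 enhancer/early promoter, giving G418 resistance in mammalian cells for stable line selection, and it is terminated by the HSV TK poly(A) signal. The short ble, bGH poly(A) and SV40 large T antigen fragments in the automated annotation are probably residual flanking sequence rather than functional elements. Typical uses are live-cell imaging and subcellular localization studies of tagged proteins.
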