Features (pLannotate 1.2.2; 14 found; start..end, strand, type, name):
    114..908     +  CDS            NeoR/KanR: aminoglycoside phosphotransferase from Tn5; aph(3')-II (or nptII); confers resistance to neomycin, kanamycin, and G418 (Geneticin®)
    929..1081    +  CDS            ble (fragment): BLE_KLEPN - Experimental evidence at protein level: Swiss-Prot protein existence level 1. Binding protein with a strong affinity to the bleomycin family of antibiotics. Binds to CL990; an antimitotic-antibiotic compound. From Klebsiella pneumoniae.
   1140..1187    +  polyA_signal   HSV TK poly(A) signal: herpes simplex virus thymidine kinase polyadenylation signal (Cole and Stacy, 1985)
   1278..1294    -  polyA_signal   bGH poly(A) signal (fragment): bovine growth hormone polyadenylation signal
   1516..2104    +  rep_origin     ori: high-copy-number ColE1/pMB1/pBR322/pUC origin of replication
   2279..2582    +  enhancer       CMV enhancer: human cytomegalovirus immediate early enhancer
   2583..2786    +  promoter       CMV promoter: human cytomegalovirus (CMV) immediate early promoter
   2809..2889    +  misc_feature   MCS: multiple cloning site
   2897..3574    +  CDS            mRFP1: monomeric derivative of DsRed (Campbell et al., 2002) mammalian codon-optimized
   3591..3674    +  CDS            large T antigen (fragment): large T antigen from SV40 (simian virus 40)
   3697..3818    +  polyA_signal   SV40 poly(A) signal: SV40 polyadenylation signal
   3852..4280    -  rep_origin     f1 ori (sequence partly withheld): f1 bacteriophage origin of replication; arrow indicates direction of (+) strand synthesis
   4307..4411    +  promoter       AmpR promoter: bla
   4413..79      +  promoter       SV40 promoter (across the origin): SV40 enhancer and early promoter
>Addgene plasmid #54635 | mRFP1-N1 | addgene full sequence | sequence record 393241 | Addgene NGS Result
AGAGGCCGAGGCCGCCTCGGCCTCTGAGCTATTCCAGAAGTAGTGAGGAGGCTTTTTTGGAGGCCTAGGC
TTTTGCAAAGATCGATCAAGAGACAGGATGAGGATCGTTTCGCATGATTGAACAAGATGGATTGCACGCA
GGTTCTCCGGCCGCTTGGGTGGAGAGGCTATTCGGCTATGACTGGGCACAACAGACAATCGGCTGCTCTG
ATGCCGCCGTGTTCCGGCTGTCAGCGCAGGGGCGCCCGGTTCTTTTTGTCAAGACCGACCTGTCCGGTGC
CCTGAATGAACTGCAAGACGAGGCAGCGCGGCTATCGTGGCTGGCCACGACGGGCGTTCCTTGCGCAGCT
GTGCTCGACGTTGTCACTGAAGCGGGAAGGGACTGGCTGCTATTGGGCGAAGTGCCGGGGCAGGATCTCC
TGTCATCTCACCTTGCTCCTGCCGAGAAAGTATCCATCATGGCTGATGCAATGCGGCGGCTGCATACGCT
TGATCCGGCTACCTGCCCATTCGACCACCAAGCGAAACATCGCATCGAGCGAGCACGTACTCGGATGGAA
GCCGGTCTTGTCGATCAGGATGATCTGGACGAAGAGCATCAGGGGCTCGCGCCAGCCGAACTGTTCGCCA
GGCTCAAGGCGAGCATGCCCGACGGCGAGGATCTCGTCGTGACCCATGGCGATGCCTGCTTGCCGAATAT
CATGGTGGAAAATGGCCGCTTTTCTGGATTCATCGACTGTGGCCGGCTGGGTGTGGCGGACCGCTATCAG
GACATAGCGTTGGCTACCCGTGATATTGCTGAAGAGCTTGGCGGCGAATGGGCTGACCGCTTCCTCGTGC
TTTACGGTATCGCCGCTCCCGATTCGCAGCGCATCGCCTTCTATCGCCTTCTTGACGAGTTCTTCTGAGC
GGGACTCTGGGGTTCGAAATGACCGACCAAGCGACGCCCAACCTGCCATCACGAGATTTCGATTCCACCG
CCGCCTTCTATGAAAGGTTGGGCTTCGGAATCGTTTTCCGGGACGCCGGCTGGATGATCCTCCAGCGCGG
GGATCTCATGCTGGAGTTCTTCGCCCACCCTAGGGGGAGGCTAACTGAAACACGGAAGGAGACAATACCG
GAAGGAACCCGCGCTATGACGGCAATAAAAAGACAGAATAAAACGCACGGTGTTGGGTCGTTTGTTCATA
AACGCGGGGTTCGGTCCCAGGGCTGGCACTCTGTCGATACCCCACCGAGACCCCATTGGGGCCAATACGC
CCGCGTTTCTTCCTTTTCCCCACCCCACCCCCCAAGTTCGGGTGAAGGCCCAGGGCTCGCAGCCAACGTC
GGGGCGGCAGGCCCTGCCATAGCCTCAGGTTACTCATATATACTTTAGATTGATTTAAAACTTCATTTTT
AATTTAAAAGGATCTAGGTGAAGATCCTTTTTGATAATCTCATGACCAAAATCCCTTAACGTGAGTTTTC
GTTCCACTGAGCGTCAGACCCCGTAGAAAAGATCAAAGGATCTTCTTGAGATCCTTTTTTTCTGCGCGTA
ATCTGCTGCTTGCAAACAAAAAAACCACCGCTACCAGCGGTGGTTTGTTTGCCGGATCAAGAGCTACCAA
CTCTTTTTCCGAAGGTAACTGGCTTCAGCAGAGCGCAGATACCAAATACTGTTCTTCTAGTGTAGCCGTA
GTTAGGCCACCACTTCAAGAACTCTGTAGCACCGCCTACATACCTCGCTCTGCTAATCCTGTTACCAGTG
GCTGCTGCCAGTGGCGATAAGTCGTGTCTTACCGGGTTGGACTCAAGACGATAGTTACCGGATAAGGCGC
AGCGGTCGGGCTGAACGGGGGGTTCGTGCACACAGCCCAGCTTGGAGCGAACGACCTACACCGAACTGAG
ATACCTACAGCGTGAGCTATGAGAAAGCGCCACGCTTCCCGAAGGGAGAAAGGCGGACAGGTATCCGGTA
AGCGGCAGGGTCGGAACAGGAGAGCGCACGAGGGAGCTTCCAGGGGGAAACGCCTGGTATCTTTATAGTC
CTGTCGGGTTTCGCCACCTCTGACTTGAGCGTCGATTTTTGTGATGCTCGTCAGGGGGGCGGAGCCTATG
GAAAAACGCCAGCAACGCGGCCTTTTTACGGTTCCTGGCCTTTTGCTGGCCTTTTGCTCACATGTTCTTT
CCTGCGTTATCCCCTGATTCTGTGGATAACCGTATTACCGCCATGCATTAGTTATTAATAGTAATCAATT
ACGGGGTCATTAGTTCATAGCCCATATATGGAGTTCCGCGTTACATAACTTACGGTAAATGGCCCGCCTG
GCTGACCGCCCAACGACCCCCGCCCATTGACGTCAATAATGACGTATGTTCCCATAGTAACGCCAATAGG
GACTTTCCATTGACGTCAATGGGTGGAGTATTTACGGTAAACTGCCCACTTGGCAGTACATCAAGTGTAT
CATATGCCAAGTACGCCCCCTATTGACGTCAATGACGGTAAATGGCCCGCCTGGCATTATGCCCAGTACA
TGACCTTATGGGACTTTCCTACTTGGCAGTACATCTACGTATTAGTCATCGCTATTACCATGGTGATGCG
GTTTTGGCAGTACATCAATGGGCGTGGATAGCGGTTTGACTCACGGGGATTTCCAAGTCTCCACCCCATT
GACGTCAATGGGAGTTTGTTTTGGCACCAAAATCAACGGGACTTTCCAAAATGTCGTAACAACTCCGCCC
CATTGACGCAAATGGGCGGTAGGCGTGTACGGTGGGAGGTCTATATAAGCAGAGCTGGTTTAGTGAACCG
TCAGATCCGCTAGCGCTACCGGACTCAGATCTCGAGCTCAAGCTTCGAATTCTGCAGTCGACGGTACCGC
GGGCCCGGGATCCACCGGTCGCCACCATGGCCTCCTCCGAGGACGTCATCAAGGAGTTCATGCGCTTCAA
GGTGCGCATGGAGGGCTCCGTGAACGGCCACGAGTTCGAGATCGAGGGCGAGGGCGAGGGCCGCCCCTAC
GAGGGCACCCAGACCGCCAAGCTGAAGGTGACCAAGGGCGGCCCCCTGCCCTTCGCCTGGGACATCCTGT
CCCCTCAGTTCCAGTACGGCTCCAAGGCCTACGTGAAGCACCCCGCCGACATCCCCGACTACTTGAAGCT
GTCCTTCCCCGAGGGCTTCAAGTGGGAGCGCGTGATGAACTTCGAGGACGGCGGCGTGGTGACCGTGACC
CAGGACTCCTCCCTGCAGGACGGCGAGTTCATCTACAAGGTGAAGCTGCGCGGCACCAACTTCCCCTCCG
ACGGCCCCGTAATGCAGAAGAAGACCATGGGCTGGGAGGCCTCCACCGAGCGGATGTACCCCGAGGACGG
CGCCCTGAAGGGCGAGATCAAGATGAGGCTGAAGCTGAAGGACGGCGGCCACTACGACGCCGAGGTCAAG
ACCACCTACATGGCCAAGAAGCCCGTGCAGCTGCCCGGCGCCTACAAGACCGACATCAAGCTGGACATCA
CCTCCCACAACGAGGACTACACCATCGTGGAACAGTACGAGCGCGCCGAGGGCCGCCACTCCACCGGCGC
CTAAAGCGGCCGCGACTCTAGATCATAATCAGCCATACCACATTTGTAGAGGTTTTACTTGCTTTAAAAA
ACCTCCCACACCTCCCCCTGAACCTGAAACATAAAATGAATGCAATTGTTGTTGTTAACTTGTTTATTGC
AGCTTATAATGGTTACAAATAAAGCAATAGCATCACAAATTTCACAAATAAAGCATTTTTTTCACTGCAT
TCTAGTTGTGGTTTGTCCAAACTCATCAATGTATCTTAAGGCGTAAATTGTAAGCGTTAATATTTTGTTA
AAATTCGCGTTAAATTTTTGTTAAATCAGCTCATTTTTTAACCAATAGGCCGAAATCGGCAAAATCCCTT
ATAAATCAAAAGAATAGACCGAGATAGGGT
[37 nt withheld, positions 3951-3987]
AAAGAACGTGGACTCCAACGTCAAAGG
[49 nt withheld, positions 4015-4063]
T
[91 nt withheld, positions 4065-4155]
G
[124 nt withheld, positions 4157-4280]
CAGGTGGCACTTTTCGGGGAAATGTGCGCGGAACCCCTATTTGTTTATTTTTCTAAATACATTCAAATAT
GTATCCGCTCATGAGACAATAACCCTGATAAATGCTTCAATAATATTGAAAAAGGAAGAGTCCTGAGGCG
GAAAGAACCAGCTGTGGAATGTGTGTCAGTTAGGGTGTGGAAAGTCCCCAGGCTCCCCAGCAGGCAGAAG
TATGCAAAGCATGCATCTCAATTAGTCAGCAACCAGGTGTGGAAAGTCCCCAGGCTCCCCAGCAGGCAGA
AGTATGCAAAGCATGCATCTCAATTAGTCAGCAACCATAGTCCCGCCCCTAACTCCGCCCATCCCGCCCC
TAACTCCGCCCAGTTCCGCCCATTCTCCGCCCCATGGCTGACTAATTTTTTTTATTTATGC
