>Addgene plasmid #54635 | mRFP1-N1 | depositor partial sequence | sequence record 85032 | insert sequence
GACGTCAGATCCGCTAGCGCTACCGGACTCAGATCTCGAGCTCAAGCTTCGAATTCTGCAGTCGACGGTA
CCGCGGGCCCGGGATCCACCGGTCGCCACCATGGCCTCCTCCGAGGACGTCATCAAGGAGTTCATGCGCT
TCAAGGTGCGCATGGAGGGCTCCGTGAACGGCCACGAGTTCGAGATCGAGGGCGAGGGCGAGGGCCGCCC
CTACGAGGGCACCCAGACCGCCAAGCTGAAGGTGACCAAGGGCGGCCCCCTGCCCTTCGCCTGGGACATC
CTGTCCCCTCAGTTCCAGTACGGCTCCAAGGCCTACGTGAAGCACCCCGCCGACATCCCCGACTACTTGA
AGCTGTCCTTCCCCGAGGGCTTCAAGTGGGAGCGCGTGATGAACTTCGAGGACGGCGGCGTGGTGACCGT
GACCCAGGACTCCTCCCTGCAGGACGGCGAGTTCATCTACAAGGTGAAGCTGCGCGGCACCAACTTCCCC
TCCGACGGCCCCGTAATGCAGAAGAAGACCATGGGCTGGGAGGCCTCCACCGAGCGGATGTACCCCGAGG
ACGGCGCCCTGAAGGGCGAGATCAAGATGAGGCTGAAGCTGAAGGACGGCGGCCACTACGACGCCGAGGT
CAAGACCACCTACATGGCCAAGAAGCCCGTGCAGCTGCCCGGCGCCTACAAGACCGACATCAAGCTGGAC
ATCACCTCCCACAACGAGGACTACACCATCGTGGAACAGTACGAGCGCGCCGAGGGCCGCCACTCCACCG
GCGCCTAAAGCGGCCGCGACTCTAGATCATAATCAGCCATACCACATTTGTAGAGGTTTTACTTGCTTTA
AAAAACCTCCCACACCTCCCCCTGAACCTGAAACATAAAATGAATGCAATTGTTGTTGTTAACTTGTTTA
TTGCAGCTTATAATGGTTACAAATAAAGCAATAGCATCACAAATTTCACAAATAAAGCATTTTTTTCACT
GCATTCTAGTTGT
