>Addgene plasmid #54635 | mRFP1-N1 | addgene partial sequence | sequence record 89845 | CMV-F 5'-CGCAAATGGGCGGTAGGCGTG-3'
GTGAACCGTCAGATCCGCTAGCGCTACCGGACTCAGATCTCGAGCTCAAGCTTCGAATTCTGCAGTCGAC
GGTACCGCGGGCCCGGGATCCACCGGTCGCCACCATGGCCTCCTCCGAGGACGTCATCAAGGAGTTCATG
CGCTTCAAGGTGCGCATGGAGGGCTCCGTGAACGGCCACGAGTTCGAGATCGAGGGCGAGGGCGAGGGCC
GCCCCTACGAGGGCACCCAGACCGCCAAGCTGAAGGTGACCAAGGGCGGCCCCCTGCCCTTCGCCTGGGA
CATCCTGTCCCCTCAGTTCCAGTACGGCTCCAAGGCCTACGTGAAGCACCCCGCCGACATCCCCGACTAC
TTGAAGCTGTCCTTCCCCGAGGGCTTCAAGTGGGAGCGCGTGATGAACTTCGAGGACGGCGGCGTGGTGA
CCGTGACCCAGGACTCCTCCCTGCAGGACGGCGAGTTCATCTACAAGGTGAAGCTGCGCGGCACCAACTT
CCCCTCCGACGGCCCCGTAATGCAGAAGAAGACCATGGGCTGGGAGGCCTCCACCGAGCGGATGTACCCC
GAGGACGGCGCCCTGAAGGGCGAGATCAAGATGAGGCTGAAGCTGAAGGACGGCGGCCACTACGACGCCG
AGGTCAAGACCACCTACATGGCCAAGAAGCCCGTGCAGCTGCCCGGCGCCTACAAGACCGACATCAAGCT
GGACATCACCTCCCACAACGAGGACTACACCATCGTGGAACAGTACGAGCGCGCCGAGGGCCGCCACTCC
ACCGGCGCCTAAAGCGGCCGCGACTCTAGATCATAATCAGCCATACCACATTTGTAGAGGTTT
